Addgene plasmid #100384: pCMV_mEm_4GS_LF82_780
Purpose: Mammalian expression of E. coli LF82_780 CDS fused to mEmerald
Depositing lab: Alan Huett. Depositing organization: University of Nottingham. Publication: A multi-phenotypic imaging screen to identify bacterial effectors by exogenous expression in a HeLa cell line. Collins A, Huett A. Sci Data. 2018 May 15;5:180081. doi: 10.1038/sdata.2018.81. PubMed 29762554.
Backbone
  Vector backbone: pCMV
  Backbone size w/o insert (bp): 4502
  Vector type: Mammalian Expression
Growth in bacteria
  Bacterial resistance: Ampicillin, 100 μg/mL
  Growth temperature: 37°C
  Growth strain: XL1 Blue
  Copy number: High Copy
Gene/Insert
  Gene/Insert name: LF82_780
  Insert size (bp): 171
  Promoter: CMV
  Tag / fusion protein: mEmerald (N terminal on backbone)
  Cloning method: Ligation Independent Cloning
  Sequencing primers: 5′ ACTTCTGCTCTAAAAGCTGCGG; 3′ CACTGCATTCTAGTTGTGGTTTGTC
Terms and licenses: Academic/Nonprofit Terms; Industry Terms: Not Available to Industry
How to cite: pCMV_mEm_4GS_LF82_780 was a gift from Alan Huett (Addgene plasmid # 100384 ; http://n2t.net/addgene:100384 ; RRID:Addgene_100384)
