[The description below was written by a language model from this plasmid's Addgene catalogue record and pLannotate feature annotations shown in this document.]
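Description:
pCMV_mEm_4GS_LF82_780 is a mammalian expression plasmid built on a pCMV backbone (about 4.5 kb without insert; the sequenced record is 4,673 nt) that expresses a short coding sequence from E. coli strain LF82, designated LF82_780, as a fusion to the green fluorescent protein mEmerald. It is propagated in E. coli from a high-copy ColE1/pUC-type origin and selected with ampicillin through the β-lactamase gene and its native promoter. No mammalian selection marker is annotated, so it appears suited to transient transfection. Remnants of pUC/pBR322 ancestry are also detected, including a lac promoter and operator, a CAP binding site, and fragments of lacI, lacZα, rop and bom. These are not functional parts of the expression design.

The expression cassette begins with the human cytomegalovirus immediate early enhancer and promoter, followed by a modified SV40 intron with splice donor and acceptor sites, which generally improves transcript processing and expression. Next comes the mEmerald open reading frame, supplied by the backbone as an N-terminal tag. The 171 bp LF82_780 insert was added downstream by ligation-independent cloning. It is not annotated in the feature table but would occupy the gap between mEmerald and the SV40 polyadenylation signal that ends the transcript. The "4GS" in the name suggests a glycine-serine linker between the tag and the bacterial protein, though the record does not define it.

According to the associated publication, the construct belongs to a collection used in a multi-phenotypic imaging screen. In that screen, candidate bacterial effectors were expressed exogenously in HeLa cells, with the fluorescent tag revealing protein localisation and marking expressing cells.
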