Features (pLannotate 1.2.2; 16 found; start..end, strand, type, name):
     25..45      -  misc_feature   MCS (fragment): pUC18/19 multiple cloning site
     44..347     +  enhancer       CMV enhancer: human cytomegalovirus immediate early enhancer
    348..551     +  promoter       CMV promoter: human cytomegalovirus (CMV) immediate early promoter
    689..785     +  intron         SV40 intron: modified SV40 intron with splice donor and acceptor sites
    846..1562    +  CDS            mEmerald: mEmerald is a basic (constitutively fluorescent) green fluorescent protein published in 1998, derived from Aequorea victoria. It is reported to be a very rapidly-maturing monomer with moderate acid sensitivity.
   1829..1963    -  polyA_signal   SV40 poly(A) signal: SV40 polyadenylation signal
   2098..2114    -  protein_bind   lac operator: The lac repressor binds to the lac operator to inhibit transcription in E. coli. This inhibition can be relieved by adding lactose or isopropyl-β-D-thiogalactopyranoside (IPTG). lac repressor encoded by lacI
   2122..2152    -  promoter       lac promoter: promoter for the E. coli lac operon
   2167..2188    -  protein_bind   CAP binding site: CAP binding activates transcription in the presence of cAMP. E. coli catabolite activator protein
   2201..2293    -  CDS            lacI (fragment): lac repressor; lacI; The lac repressor binds to the lac operator to inhibit transcription in E. coli. This inhibition can be relieved by adding lactose or isopropyl-β-D-thiogalactopyranoside (IPTG).
   2476..3064    -  rep_origin     ori: high-copy-number ColE1/pMB1/pBR322/pUC origin of replication
   3235..4095    -  CDS            AmpR: β-lactamase; bla; confers resistance to ampicillin, carbenicillin, and related antibiotics
   4096..4200    -  promoter       AmpR promoter: bla
   4295..4330    +  CDS            rop (fragment): Rop protein, which maintains plasmids at low copy number; rop
   4432..4531    +  misc_feature   bom (fragment): basis of mobility region from pBR322
   4537..19      -  CDS            lacZα (fragment) (across the origin): LacZα fragment of β-galactosidase; lacZ fragment
>Addgene plasmid #100384 | pCMV_mEm_4GS_LF82_780 | addgene full sequence | sequence record 209717 | Addgene NGS Result
GTAAAACGACGGCCAGTGAGTTCGAGCTTGCATGCCTGCAGGTCGTTACATAACTTACGGTAAATGGCCC
GCCTGGCTGACCGCCCAACGACCCCCGCCCATTGACGTCAATAATGACGTATGTTCCCATAGTAACGCCA
ATAGGGACTTTCCATTGACGTCAATGGGTGGAGTATTTACGGTAAACTGCCCACTTGGCAGTACATCAAG
TGTATCATATGCCAAGTACGCCCCCTATTGACGTCAATGACGGTAAATGGCCCGCCTGGCATTATGCCCA
GTACATGACCTTATGGGACTTTCCTACTTGGCAGTACATCTACGTATTAGTCATCGCTATTACCATGGTG
ATGCGGTTTTGGCAGTACATCAATGGGCGTGGATAGCGGTTTGACTCACGGGGATTTCCAAGTCTCCACC
CCATTGACGTCAATGGGAGTTTGTTTTGGCACCAAAATCAACGGGACTTTCCAAAATGTCGTAACAACTC
CGCCCCATTGACGCAAATGGGCGGTAGGCGTGTACGGTGGGAGGTCTATATAAGCAGAGCTCGTTTAGTG
AACCGTCAGATCGCCTGGAGACGCCATCCACGCTGTTTTGACCTCCATAGAAGACACCGGGACCGATCCA
GCCTCCGGACTCTAGAGGATCCGGTACTAGAGGAACTGAAAAACCAGAAAGTTAACTGGTAAGTTTAGTC
TTTTTGTCTTTTATTTCAGGTCCCGGATCCGGTGGTGGTGCAAATCAAAGAACTGCTCCTCAGTGGATGT
TGCCTTTACTTCTAGGCCTGTACGGAAGTGTTACTTCTGCTCTAAAAGCTGCGGAATTGTACCCGCGGGC
CCACCATGGTGAGCAAGGGCGAGGAGCTGTTCACCGGGGTGGTGCCCATCCTGGTCGAGCTGGACGGCGA
CGTAAACGGCCACAAGTTCAGCGTGTCCGGCGAGGGCGAGGGCGATGCCACCTACGGCAAGCTGACCCTG
AAGTTCATCTGCACCACCGGCAAGCTGCCCGTGCCCTGGCCCACCCTCGTGACCACCTTGACCTACGGCG
TGCAGTGCTTCGCCCGCTACCCCGACCACATGAAGCAGCACGACTTCTTCAAGTCCGCCATGCCCGAAGG
CTACGTCCAGGAGCGCACCATCTTCTTCAAGGACGACGGCAACTACAAGACCCGCGCCGAGGTGAAGTTC
GAGGGCGACACCCTGGTGAACCGCATCGAGCTGAAGGGCATCGACTTCAAGGAGGACGGCAACATCCTGG
GGCACAAGCTGGAGTACAACTACAACAGCCACAAGGTCTATATCACCGCCGACAAGCAGAAGAACGGCAT
CAAGGTGAACTTCAAGACCCGCCACAACATCGAGGACGGCAGCGTGCAGCTCGCCGACCACTACCAGCAG
AACACCCCCATCGGCGACGGCCCCGTGCTGCTGCCCGACAACCACTACCTGAGCACCCAGTCCAAGCTGA
GCAAAGACCCCAACGAGAAGCGCGATCACATGGTCCTGCTGGAGTTCGTGACCGCCGCCGGGATCACTCT
CGGCATGGACGAGCTGTACAAGCGAATTGGTGGAGGGGGCGGTTCCGGTGGCGGAGGTTCCCGAATTCGT
CGACGGAGATCTGATATGCCTTTTTCTGTTTCTATAGAATCAAGTAGCCTACAGGGCGGCGATTACCAGG
CTATGATCAAATCAGCAAATCAGGGCGTCTGGACATCAGTTGACGTGCTGTTACAATCGCCCACACCTAA
ACAGGCGGATACGGTATCGTTCCGTCATGGATGGCAAACTGCATGAATCGGTACCCTCGAGAAGCTTGCG
GCCGCGGGGATCCAGACATGATAAGATACATTGATGAGTTTGGACAAACCACAACTAGAATGCAGTGAAA
AAAATGCTTTATTTGTGAAATTTGTGATGCTATTGCTTTATTTGTAACCATTATAAGCTGCAATAAACAA
GTTAACAACAACAATTGCATTCATTTTATGTTTCAGGTTCAGGGGGAGGTGTGGGAGGTTTTTTCGGATC
CTCTAGAGTCGATCTGCAGGCATGCTAGCTTGGCGTAATCATGGTCATAGCTGTTTCCTGTGTGAAATTG
TTATCCGCTCACAATTCCACACAACATACGAGCCGGAAGCATAAAGTGTAAAGCCTGGGGTGCCTAATGA
GTGAGCTAACTCACATTAATTGCGTTGCGCTCACTGCCCGCTTTCCAGTCGGGAAACCTGTCGTGCCAGC
TGCATTAATGAATCGGCCAACGCGCGGGGAGAGGCGGTTTGCGTATTGGGCGCTCTTCCGCTTCCTCGCT
CACTGACTCGCTGCGCTCGGTCGTTCGGCTGCGGCGAGCGGTATCAGCTCACTCAAAGGCGGTAATACGG
TTATCCACAGAATCAGGGGATAACGCAGGAAAGAACATGTGAGCAAAAGGCCAGCAAAAGGCCAGGAACC
GTAAAAAGGCCGCGTTGCTGGCGTTTTTCCATAGGCTCCGCCCCCCTGACGAGCATCACAAAAATCGACG
CTCAAGTCAGAGGTGGCGAAACCCGACAGGACTATAAAGATACCAGGCGTTTCCCCCTGGAAGCTCCCTC
GTGCGCTCTCCTGTTCCGACCCTGCCGCTTACCGGATACCTGTCCGCCTTTCTCCCTTCGGGAAGCGTGG
CGCTTTCTCATAGCTCACGCTGTAGGTATCTCAGTTCGGTGTAGGTCGTTCGCTCCAAGCTGGGCTGTGT
GCACGAACCCCCCGTTCAGCCCGACCGCTGCGCCTTATCCGGTAACTATCGTCTTGAGTCCAACCCGGTA
AGACACGACTTATCGCCACTGGCAGCAGCCACTGGTAACAGGATTAGCAGAGCGAGGTATGTAGGCGGTG
CTACAGAGTTCTTGAAGTGGTGGCCTAACTACGGCTACACTAGAAGAACAGTATTTGGTATCTGCGCTCT
GCTGAAGCCAGTTACCTTCGGAAAAAGAGTTGGTAGCTCTTGATCCGGCAAACAAACCACCGCTGGTAGC
GGTGGTTTTTTTGTTTGCAAGCAGCAGATTACGCGCAGAAAAAAAGGATCTCAAGAAGATCCTTTGATCT
TTTCTACGGGGTCTGACGCTCAGTGGAACGAAAACTCACGTTAAGGGATTTTGGTCATGAGATTATCAAA
AAGGATCTTCACCTAGATCCTTTTAAATTAAAAATGAAGTTTTAAATCAATCTAAAGTATATATGAGTAA
ACTTGGTCTGACAGTTACCAATGCTTAATCAGTGAGGCACCTATCTCAGCGATCTGTCTATTTCGTTCAT
CCATAGTTGCCTGACTCCCCGTCGTGTAGATAACTACGATACGGGAGGGCTTACCATCTGGCCCCAGTGC
TGCAATGATACCGCGAGACCCACGCTCACCGGCTCCAGATTTATCAGCAATAAACCAGCCAGCCGGAAGG
GCCGAGCGCAGAAGTGGTCCTGCAACTTTATCCGCCTCCATCCAGTCTATTAATTGTTGCCGGGAAGCTA
GAGTAAGTAGTTCGCCAGTTAATAGTTTGCGCAACGTTGTTGCCATTGCTACAGGCATCGTGGTGTCACG
CTCGTCGTTTGGTATGGCTTCATTCAGCTCCGGTTCCCAACGATCAAGGCGAGTTACATGATCCCCCATG
TTGTGCAAAAAAGCGGTTAGCTCCTTCGGTCCTCCGATCGTTGTCAGAAGTAAGTTGGCCGCAGTGTTAT
CACTCATGGTTATGGCAGCACTGCATAATTCTCTTACTGTCATGCCATCCGTAAGATGCTTTTCTGTGAC
TGGTGAGTACTCAACCAAGTCATTCTGAGAATAGTGTATGCGGCGACCGAGTTGCTCTTGCCCGGCGTCA
ATACGGGATAATACCGCGCCACATAGCAGAACTTTAAAAGTGCTCATCATTGGAAAACGTTCTTCGGGGC
GAAAACTCTCAAGGATCTTACCGCTGTTGAGATCCAGTTCGATGTAACCCACTCGTGCACCCAACTGATC
TTCAGCATCTTTTACTTTCACCAGCGTTTCTGGGTGAGCAAAAACAGGAAGGCAAAATGCCGCAAAAAAG
GGAATAAGGGCGACACGGAAATGTTGAATACTCATACTCTTCCTTTTTCAATATTATTGAAGCATTTATC
AGGGTTATTGTCTCATGAGCGGATACATATTTGAATGTATTTAGAAAAATAAACAAATAGGGGTTCCGCG
CACATTTCCCCGAAAAGTGCCACCTGACGTCTAAGAAACCATTATTATCATGACATTAACCTATAAAAAT
AGGCGTATCACGAGGCCCTTTCGTCTCGCGCGTTTCGGTGATGACGGTGAAAACCTCTGACACATGCAGC
TCCCGGAGACGGTCACAGCTTGTCTGTAAGCGGATGCCGGGAGCAGACAAGCCCGTCAGGGCGCGTCAGC
GGGTGTTGGCGGGTGTCGGGGCTGGCTTAACTATGCGGCATCAGAGCAGATTGTACTGAGAGTGCACCAT
ATGCGGTGTGAAATACCGCACAGATGCGTAAGGAGAAAATACCGCATCAGGCGCCATTCGCCATTCAGGC
TGCGCAACTGTTGGGAAGGGCGATCGGTGCGGGCCTCTTCGCTATTACGCCAGCTGGCGAAAGGGGGATG
TGCTGCAAGGCGATTAAGTTGGGTAACGCCAGGGTTTTCCCAGTCACGACGTT
