>Addgene plasmid #100384 | pCMV_mEm_4GS_LF82_780 | depositor partial sequence | sequence record 183704 | Sequence across LF82 gene insert region
GAGGGGGCGGTTCCGGTGGCGGAGGTTCCCGAATTCGTCGACGGAGATCTGATATGCCTTTTTCTGTTTC
TATAGAATCAAGTAGCCTACAGGGCGGCGATTACCAGGCTATGATCAAATCAGCAAATCAGGGCGTCTGG
ACATCAGTTGACGTGCTGTTACAATCGCCCACACCTAAACAGGCGGATACGGTATCGTTCCGTCATGGAT
GGCAAACTGCATGAATCGGTACCCTCGAGAAGCTTGCGGCCGCGGGGATCCAGACATGATAAGATACATT
GATGAGTTTGGACAAACCACAACTAGAATGCAGTGAAAAAAATGCTTTATTTGTGAAATTTGTGATGCTA
TTGCTTTATTTGTAACCATTATAAGCTGCAATAAACAAGTTAACAACAACAATTGCATTCATTTTATGTT
TCAGGTTCAGGGGGAGGTGTGGGAGGTTTTTTCGGATCCTCTAGAGTCGATCTGCAGGCATGCTAGCTTG
GCGTAATCATGGTCATAGCTGTTTCCTGTGTGAAATTGTTATCCGCTCACAATTCCACACAACATACGAG
CCGGAAGCATAAAGTGTAAAGCCTGGGGTGCCTAATGAGTGAGCTAACTCACATTAATTGCGTTGCGCTC
ACTGCCCGCTTTCCAGTCGGGAAACCTGTCGTGCCAGCTGCATTAATGAATCGGCCAACGCGCGGGGAGA
GGCGGTTTGCGTATTGGGCGCTCTTCCGCTTCCTCGCTCACTGACTCGCTGCGCTCGGTCGTTCGGCTGC
GGCGAGCGGTATCAGCTCACTCAAAGGCGGTAATACGGTTATCCACAGAATCAGGGGATAACGCAGAA
